LOCUS       pOTTC1484___pAAV 6069 bp ds-DNA circular 23-MAR-2017
SOURCE
  ORGANISM
COMMENT     pOTTC1484 was constructed by Chris Richie at GE&VVC/NIDA (CR1712_4).
COMMENT     CR1712 - pAAV SYN1 HA-hM4D(Gi)
COMMENT     ApEinfo:methylated:1
FEATURES             Location/Qualifiers
     rep_origin      5344..6026
                     /label=ColE1 origin
                     /ApEinfo_fwdcolor="gray50"
                     /ApEinfo_revcolor="gray50"
                     /ApEinfo_graphicformat="arrow_data {{0 1 2 0 0 -1} {} 0}
                     width 5 offset 0"
     CDS             686..2155
                     /label=HA-hM4D(Gi)
                     /ApEinfo_fwdcolor="#0080c0"
                     /ApEinfo_revcolor="#0080c0"
                     /ApEinfo_graphicformat="arrow_data {{0 1 2 0 0 -1} {} 0}
                     width 5 offset 0"
     rep_origin      3564..3870
                     /label=f1 origin
                     /ApEinfo_fwdcolor="gray50"
                     /ApEinfo_revcolor="gray50"
                     /ApEinfo_graphicformat="arrow_data {{0 1 2 0 0 -1} {} 0}
                     width 5 offset 0"
     protein_bind    689..715
                     /label=HA epitope [YPYDVPDYA]
                     /ApEinfo_fwdcolor="#ff8080"
                     /ApEinfo_revcolor="#3cbfff"
                     /ApEinfo_graphicformat="arrow_data {{0 1 2 0 0 -1} {} 0}
                     width 5 offset 0"
     rep_origin      3547..4002
                     /label=M13 origin
                     /ApEinfo_fwdcolor="gray50"
                     /ApEinfo_revcolor="gray50"
                     /ApEinfo_graphicformat="arrow_data {{0 1 2 0 0 -1} {} 0}
                     width 5 offset 0"
     promoter        4290..4388
                     /label=Bla promoter (prokaryotic)
                     /ApEinfo_fwdcolor="#804000"
                     /ApEinfo_revcolor="#808040"
                     /ApEinfo_graphicformat="arrow_data {{0 1 2 0 0 -1} {} 0}
                     width 5 offset 0"
     LTR             complement(3332..3472)
                     /label=ITR (AAV)
                     /ApEinfo_fwdcolor="#804000"
                     /ApEinfo_revcolor="#ff8000"
                     /ApEinfo_graphicformat="arrow_data {{0 1 2 0 0 -1} {} 0}
                     width 5 offset 0"
     LTR             1..141
                     /label=ITR (AAV)(1)
                     /ApEinfo_label="ITR (AAV)"
                     /ApEinfo_fwdcolor="#804000"
                     /ApEinfo_revcolor="#ff8000"
                     /ApEinfo_graphicformat="arrow_data {{0 1 2 0 0 -1} {} 0}
                     width 5 offset 0"
     promoter        156..640
                     /label=SYN1 promoter
                     /ApEinfo_fwdcolor="#804000"
                     /ApEinfo_revcolor="#808040"
                     /ApEinfo_graphicformat="arrow_data {{0 1 2 0 0 -1} {} 0}
                     width 5 offset 0"
     CDS             4389..5246
                     /label=AmpR
                     /ApEinfo_fwdcolor="#0080c0"
                     /ApEinfo_revcolor="#ff80c0"
                     /ApEinfo_graphicformat="arrow_data {{0 1 2 0 0 -1} {} 0}
                     width 5 offset 0"
     polyA_signal    2815..3295
                     /label=hGH polyA
                     /ApEinfo_fwdcolor="#8080ff"
                     /ApEinfo_revcolor="#004080"
                     /ApEinfo_graphicformat="arrow_data {{0 1 2 0 0 -1} {} 0}
                     width 5 offset 0"
     misc_RNA        2186..2794
                     /label=WPRE
                     /ApEinfo_fwdcolor="#800080"
                     /ApEinfo_revcolor="#8080c0"
                     /ApEinfo_graphicformat="arrow_data {{0 1 2 0 0 -1} {} 0}
                     width 5 offset 0"
     primer_bind     597..616
                     /note=CR1118
                     /label=hSYN1p F442
                     /ApEinfo_fwdcolor="steel blue"
                     /ApEinfo_revcolor="orange"
                     /ApEinfo_graphicformat="arrow_data {{0 1 2 0 0 -1} {} 0}
                     width 5 offset 0"
     primer_bind     complement(2307..2326)
                     /note=For OTTC genotyping
                     /label=WPRE R1
                     /ApEinfo_fwdcolor="steel blue"
                     /ApEinfo_revcolor="orange"
                     /ApEinfo_graphicformat="arrow_data {{0 1 2 0 0 -1} {} 0}
                     width 5 offset 0"
     variation       733..733
                     /label=Proline silent (T to A)
                     /ApEinfo_fwdcolor="#808080"
                     /ApEinfo_revcolor="#808080"
                     /ApEinfo_graphicformat="arrow_data {{0 1 2 0 0 -1} {} 0}
                     width 5 offset 0"
ORIGIN
        1 CCTGCAGGCA GCTGCGCGCT CGCTCGCTCA CTGAGGCCGC CCGGGCAAAG CCCGGGCGTC
       61 GGGCGACCTT TGGTCGCCCG GCCTCAGTGA GCGAGCGAGC GCGCAGAGAG GGAGTGGCCA
      121 ACTCCATCAC TAGGGGTTCC TGCGGCCGCA CGCGTGTGTC TAGACTGCAG AGGGCCCTGC
      181 GTATGAGTGC AAGTGGGTTT TAGGACCAGG ATGAGGCGGG GTGGGGGTGC CTACCTGACG
      241 ACCGACCCCG ACCCACTGGA CAAGCACCCA ACCCCCATTC CCCAAATTGC GCATCCCCTA
      301 TCAGAGAGGG GGAGGGGAAA CAGGATGCGG CGAGGCGCGT GCGCACTGCC AGCTTCAGCA
      361 CCGCGGACAG TGCCTTCGCC CCCGCCTGGC GGCGCGCGCC ACCGCCGCCT CAGCACTGAA
      421 GGCGCGCTGA CGTCACTCGC CGGTCCCCCG CAAACTCCCC TTCCCGGCCA CCTTGGTCGC
      481 GTCCGCGCCG CCGCCGGCCC AGCCGGACCG CACCACGCGA GGCGCGAGAT AGGGGGGCAC
      541 GGGCGCGACC ATCTGCGCTG CGGCGCCGGC GACTCAGCGC TGCCTCAGTC TGCGGTGGGC
      601 AGCGGAGGAG TCGTGTCGTG CCTGAGAGCG CAGTCGAGAA GGTACCGGAT CCGAAGTTAT
      661 CGCTAGCTCT AGAGTCGACG CCACCATGTA CCCATACGAT GTTCCAGATT ACGCTATGGC
      721 CAACTTCACA CCaGTCAATG GCAGCTCGGG CAATCAGTCC GTGCGCCTGG TCACGTCATC
      781 ATCCCACAAT CGCTATGAGA CGGTGGAAAT GGTCTTCATT GCCACAGTGA CAGGCTCCCT
      841 GAGCCTGGTG ACTGTCGTGG GCAACATCCT GGTGATGCTG TCCATCAAGG TCAACAGGCA
      901 GCTGCAGACA GTCAACAACT ACTTCCTCTT CAGCCTGGCG TGTGCTGATC TCATCATAGG
      961 CGCCTTCTCC ATGAACCTCT ACACCGTGTA CATCATCAAG GGCTACTGGC CCCTGGGCGC
     1021 CGTGGTCTGC GACCTGTGGC TGGCCCTGGA CTGCGTGGTG AGCAACGCCT CCGTCATGAA
     1081 CCTTCTCATC ATCAGCTTTG ACCGCTACTT CTGCGTCACC AAGCCTCTCA CCTACCCTGC
     1141 CCGGCGCACC ACCAAGATGG CAGGCCTCAT GATTGCTGCT GCCTGGGTAC TGTCCTTCGT
     1201 GCTCTGGGCG CCTGCCATCT TGTTCTGGCA GTTTGTGGTG GGTAAGCGGA CGGTGCCCGA
     1261 CAACCAGTGC TTCATCCAGT TCCTGTCCAA CCCAGCAGTG ACCTTTGGCA CAGCCATTGC
     1321 TGGCTTCTAC CTGCCTGTGG TCATCATGAC GGTGCTGTAC ATCCACATCT CCCTGGCCAG
     1381 TCGCAGCCGA GTCCACAAGC ACCGGCCCGA GGGCCCGAAG GAGAAGAAAG CCAAGACGCT
     1441 GGCCTTCCTC AAGAGCCCAC TAATGAAGCA GAGCGTCAAG AAGCCCCCGC CCGGGGAGGC
     1501 CGCCCGGGAG GAGCTGCGCA ATGGCAAGCT GGAGGAGGCC CCCCCGCCAG CGCTGCCACC
     1561 GCCACCGCGC CCCGTGGCTG ATAAGGACAC TTCCAATGAG TCCAGCTCAG GCAGTGCCAC
     1621 CCAGAACACC AAGGAACGCC CAGCCACAGA GCTGTCCACC ACAGAGGCCA CCACGCCCGC
     1681 CATGCCCGCC CCTCCCCTGC AGCCGCGGGC CCTCAACCCA GCCTCCAGAT GGTCCAAGAT
     1741 CCAGATTGTG ACGAAGCAGA CAGGCAATGA GTGTGTGACA GCCATTGAGA TTGTGCCTGC
     1801 CACGCCGGCT GGCATGCGCC CTGCGGCCAA CGTGGCCCGC AAGTTCGCCA GCATCGCTCG
     1861 CAACCAGGTG CGCAAGAAGC GGCAGATGGC GGCCCGGGAG CGCAAAGTGA CACGAACGAT
     1921 CTTTGCCATT CTGCTTGCCT TCATCCTCAC CTGGACGCCC TACAACGTCA TGGTCCTGGT
     1981 GAACACCTTC TGCCAGAGCT GCATCCCTGA CACGGTGTGG TCCATTGGCT ACTGGCTCTG
     2041 CTACGTCAAC AGCACCATCA ACCCTGCCTG CTATGCTCTG TGCAACGCCA CCTTTAAAAA
     2101 GACCTTCCGG CACCTGCTGC TGTGCCAGTA TCGGAACATC GGCACTGCCA GGTAGGGCGC
     2161 GCCATAACTT CGAATTCGAT ATCAAGCTTA TCGATAATCA ACCTCTGGAT TACAAAATTT
     2221 GTGAAAGATT GACTGGTATT CTTAACTATG TTGCTCCTTT TACGCTATGT GGATACGCTG
     2281 CTTTAATGCC TTTGTATCAT GCTATTGCTT CCCGTATGGC TTTCATTTTC TCCTCCTTGT
     2341 ATAAATCCTG GTTGCTGTCT CTTTATGAGG AGTTGTGGCC CGTTGTCAGG CAACGTGGCG
     2401 TGGTGTGCAC TGTGTTTGCT GACGCAACCC CCACTGGTTG GGGCATTGCC ACCACCTGTC
     2461 AGCTCCTTTC CGGGACTTTC GCTTTCCCCC TCCCTATTGC CACGGCGGAA CTCATCGCCG
     2521 CCTGCCTTGC CCGCTGCTGG ACAGGGGCTC GGCTGTTGGG CACTGACAAT TCCGTGGTGT
     2581 TGTCGGGGAA ATCATCGTCC TTTCCTTGGC TGCTCGCCTA TGTTGCCACC TGGATTCTGC
     2641 GCGGGACGTC CTTCTGCTAC GTCCCTTCGG CCCTCAATCC AGCGGACCTT CCTTCCCGCG
     2701 GCCTGCTGCC GGCTCTGCGG CCTCTTCCGC GTCTTCGCCT TCGCCCTCAG ACGAGTCGGA
     2761 TCTCCCTTTG GGCCGCCTCC CCGCATCGAT ACCGAGCGCT GCTCGAGAGA TCTACGGGTG
     2821 GCATCCCTGT GACCCCTCCC CAGTGCCTCT CCTGGCCCTG GAAGTTGCCA CTCCAGTGCC
     2881 CACCAGCCTT GTCCTAATAA AATTAAGTTG CATCATTTTG TCTGACTAGG TGTCCTTCTA
     2941 TAATATTATG GGGTGGAGGG GGGTGGTATG GAGCAAGGGG CAAGTTGGGA AGACAACCTG
     3001 TAGGGCCTGC GGGGTCTATT GGGAACCAAG CTGGAGTGCA GTGGCACAAT CTTGGCTCAC
     3061 TGCAATCTCC GCCTCCTGGG TTCAAGCGAT TCTCCTGCCT CAGCCTCCCG AGTTGTTGGG
     3121 ATTCCAGGCA TGCATGACCA GGCTCAGCTA ATTTTTGTTT TTTTGGTAGA GACGGGGTTT
     3181 CACCATATTG GCCAGGCTGG TCTCCAACTC CTAATCTCAG GTGATCTACC CACCTTGGCC
     3241 TCCCAAATTG CTGGGATTAC AGGCGTGAAC CACTGCTCCC TTCCCTGTCC TTCTGATTTT
     3301 GTAGGTAACC ACGTGCGGAC CGAGCGGCCG CAGGAACCCC TAGTGATGGA GTTGGCCACT
     3361 CCCTCTCTGC GCGCTCGCTC GCTCACTGAG GCCGGGCGAC CAAAGGTCGC CCGACGCCCG
     3421 GGCTTTGCCC GGGCGGCCTC AGTGAGCGAG CGAGCGCGCA GCTGCCTGCA GGGGCGCCTG
     3481 ATGCGGTATT TTCTCCTTAC GCATCTGTGC GGTATTTCAC ACCGCATANN NNNNNNNNNN
     3541 NNNNNNNNNN NNNNNNNNNN NNNNNNNNNN NNNNNNNNNN NNNNNNNNNN NNNNNNNNNN
     3601 NNNNNNNNNN NNNNNNNNNN NNNNNNNNNN NNNNNNNNNN NNNNNNNNNN NNNNNNNNNN
     3661 NNNNNNNNNN CNNNNNNNNN NNNNNNNNNN NNNNNNNNNN NNNNNNNNNN NNNNNNNNNN
     3721 NNNNNNNNNN NNNNNNNNNN NNNNNNNNNN NNNNNNNNNN NNNNNNNNNN NNNNNNNNNN
     3781 NNNNNNNNNN NNNNNNNNNN NNNNNNNNNN NNCCTTTGAC GTTGGAGTCC ACGTTCTTTN
     3841 NNNNNNNNNN NNNNNNNNNN NNNNNNNNNN NNNNNNACCC TATCTCGGGC TATTCTTTTG
     3901 ATTTATAAGG GATTTTGCCG ATTTCGGCCT ATTGGTTAAA AAATGAGCTG ATTTAACAAA
     3961 AATTTAACGC GAATTTTAAC AAAATATTAA CGTTTACAAT TTTATGGTGC ACTCTCAGTA
     4021 CAATCTGCTC TGATGCCGCA TAGTTAAGCC AGCCCCGACA CCCGCCAACA CCCGCTGACG
     4081 CGCCCTGACG GGCTTGTCTG CTCCCGGCAT CCGCTTACAG ACAAGCTGTG ACCGTCTCCG
     4141 GGAGCTGCAT GTGTCAGAGG TTTTCACCGT CATCACCGAA ACGCGCGAGA CGAAAGGGCC
     4201 TCGTGATACG CCTATTTTTA TAGGTTAATG TCATGATAAT AATGGTTTCT TAGACGTCAG
     4261 GTGGCACTTT TCGGGGAAAT GTGCGCGGAA CCCCTATTTG TTTATTTTTC TAAATACATT
     4321 CAAATATGTA TCCGCTCATG AGACAATAAC CCTGATAAAT GCTTCAATAA TATTGAAAAA
     4381 GGAAGAGTAT GAGTATTCAA CATTTCCGTG TCGCCCTTAT TCCCTTTTTT GCGGCATTTT
     4441 GCCTTCCTGT TTTTGCTCAC CCAGAAACGC TGGTGAAAGT AAAAGATGCT GAAGATCAGT
     4501 TGGGTGCACG AGTGGGTTAC ATCGAACTGG ATCTCAACAG CGGTAAGATC CTTGAGAGTT
     4561 TTCGCCCCGA AGAACGTTTT CCAATGATGA GCACTTTTAA AGTTCTGCTA TGTGGCGCGG
     4621 TATTATCCCG TATTGACGCC GGGCAAGAGC AACTCGGTCG CCGCATACAC TATTCTCAGA
     4681 ATGACTTGGT TGAGTACTCA CCAGTCACAG AAAAGCATCT TACGGATGGC ATGACAGTAA
     4741 GAGAATTATG CAGTGCTGCC ATAACCATGA GTGATAACAC TGCGGCCAAC TTACTTCTGA
     4801 CAACGATCGG AGGACCGAAG GAGCTAACCG CTTTTTTGCA CAACATGGGG GATCATGTAA
     4861 CTCGCCTTGA TCGTTGGGAA CCGGAGCTGA ATGAAGCCAT ACCAAACGAC GAGCGTGACA
     4921 CCACGATGCC TGTAGCAATG GCAACAACGT TGCGCAAACT ATTAACTGGC GAACTACTTA
     4981 CTCTAGCTTC CCGGCAACAA TTAATAGACT GGATGGAGGC GGATAAAGTT GCAGGACCAC
     5041 TTCTGCGCTC GGCCCTTCCG GCTGGCTGGT TTATTGCTGA TAAATCTGGA GCCGGTGAGC
     5101 GTGGGTCTCG CGGTATCATT GCAGCACTGG GGCCAGATGG TAAGCCCTCC CGTATCGTAG
     5161 TTATCTACAC GACGGGGAGT CAGGCAACTA TGGATGAACG AAATAGACAG ATCGCTGAGA
     5221 TAGGTGCCTC ACTGATTAAG CATTGGTAAC TGTCAGACCA AGTTTACTCA TATATACTTT
     5281 AGATTGATTT AAAACTTCAT TTTTAATTTA AAAGGATCTA GGTGAAGATC CTTTTTGATA
     5341 ATCTCATGAC CAAAATCCCT TAACGTGAGT TTTCGTTCCA CTGAGCGTCA GACCCCGTAG
     5401 AAAAGATCAA AGGATCTTCT TGAGATCCTT TTTTTCTGCG CGTAATCTGC TGCTTGCAAA
     5461 CAAAAAAACC ACCGCTACCA GCGGTGGTTT GTTTGCCGGA TCAAGAGCTA CCAACTCTTT
     5521 TTCCGAAGGT AACTGGCTTC AGCAGAGCGC AGATACCAAA TACTGTCCTT CTAGTGTAGC
     5581 CGTAGTTAGG CCACCACTTC AAGAACTCTG TAGCACCGCC TACATACCTC GCTCTGCTAA
     5641 TCCTGTTACC AGTGGCTGCT GCCAGTGGCG ATAAGTCGTG TCTTACCGGG TTGGACTCAA
     5701 GACGATAGTT ACCGGATAAG GCGCAGCGGT CGGGCTGAAC GGGGGGTTCG TGCACACAGC
     5761 CCAGCTTGGA GCGAACGACC TACACCGAAC TGAGATACCT ACAGCGTGAG CTATGAGAAA
     5821 GCGCCACGCT TCCCGAAGGG AGAAAGGCGG ACAGGTATCC GGTAAGCGGC AGGGTCGGAA
     5881 CAGGAGAGCG CACGAGGGAG CTTCCAGGGG GAAACGCCTG GTATCTTTAT AGTCCTGTCG
     5941 GGTTTCGCCA CCTCTGACTT GAGCGTCGAT TTTTGTGATG CTCGTCAGGG GGGCGGAGCC
     6001 TATGGAAAAA CGCCAGCAAC GCGGCCTTTT TACGGTTCCT GGCCTTTTGC TGGCCTTTTG
     6061 CTCACATGT
//
