>Addgene plasmid #121538 | pOTTC1484 - pAAV SYN1 HA-hM4D(Gi) | addgene full sequence | sequence record 236150 | Addgene NGS Result
CCTGCAGGCAGCTGCGCGCTCGCTCGCTCACTGAGGCCGCCCGGGCGTCGGGCGACCTTTGGTCGCCCGG
CCTCAGTGAGCGAGCGAGCGCGCAGAGAGGGAGTGGCCAACTCCATCACTAGGGGTTCCTGCGGCCGCAC
GCGTGTGTCTAGACTGCAGAGGGCCCTGCGTATGAGTGCAAGTGGGTTTTAGGACCAGGATGAGGCGGGG
TGGGGGTGCCTACCTGACGACCGACCCCGACCCACTGGACAAGCACCCAACCCCCATTCCCCAAATTGCG
CATCCCCTATCAGAGAGGGGGAGGGGAAACAGGATGCGGCGAGGCGCGTGCGCACTGCCAGCTTCAGCAC
CGCGGACAGTGCCTTCGCCCCCGCCTGGCGGCGCGCGCCACCGCCGCCTCAGCACTGAAGGCGCGCTGAC
GTCACTCGCCGGTCCCCCGCAAACTCCCCTTCCCGGCCACCTTGGTCGCGTCCGCGCCGCCGCCGGCCCA
GCCGGACCGCACCACGCGAGGCGCGAGATAGGGGGGCACGGGCGCGACCATCTGCGCTGCGGCGCCGGCG
ACTCAGCGCTGCCTCAGTCTGCGGTGGGCAGCGGAGGAGTCGTGTCGTGCCTGAGAGCGCAGTCGAGAAG
GTACCGGATCCGAAGTTATCGCTAGCTCTAGAGTCGACGCCACCATGTACCCATACGATGTTCCAGATTA
CGCTATGGCCAACTTCACACCAGTCAATGGCAGCTCGGGCAATCAGTCCGTGCGCCTGGTCACGTCATCA
TCCCACAATCGCTATGAGACGGTGGAAATGGTCTTCATTGCCACAGTGACAGGCTCCCTGAGCCTGGTGA
CTGTCGTGGGCAACATCCTGGTGATGCTGTCCATCAAGGTCAACAGGCAGCTGCAGACAGTCAACAACTA
CTTCCTCTTCAGCCTGGCGTGTGCTGATCTCATCATAGGCGCCTTCTCCATGAACCTCTACACCGTGTAC
ATCATCAAGGGCTACTGGCCCCTGGGCGCCGTGGTCTGCGACCTGTGGCTGGCCCTGGACTGCGTGGTGA
GCAACGCCTCCGTCATGAACCTTCTCATCATCAGCTTTGACCGCTACTTCTGCGTCACCAAGCCTCTCAC
CTACCCTGCCCGGCGCACCACCAAGATGGCAGGCCTCATGATTGCTGCTGCCTGGGTACTGTCCTTCGTG
CTCTGGGCGCCTGCCATCTTGTTCTGGCAGTTTGTGGTGGGTAAGCGGACGGTGCCCGACAACCAGTGCT
TCATCCAGTTCCTGTCCAACCCAGCAGTGACCTTTGGCACAGCCATTGCTGGCTTCTACCTGCCTGTGGT
CATCATGACGGTGCTGTACATCCACATCTCCCTGGCCAGTCGCAGCCGAGTCCACAAGCACCGGCCCGAG
GGCCCGAAGGAGAAGAAAGCCAAGACGCTGGCCTTCCTCAAGAGCCCACTAATGAAGCAGAGCGTCAAGA
AGCCCCCGCCCGGGGAGGCCGCCCGGGAGGAGCTGCGCAATGGCAAGCTGGAGGAGGCCCCCCCGCCAGC
GCTGCCACCGCCACCGCGCCCCGTGGCTGATAAGGACACTTCCAATGAGTCCAGCTCAGGCAGTGCCACC
CAGAACACCAAGGAACGCCCAGCCACAGAGCTGTCCACCACAGAGGCCACCACGCCCGCCATGCCCGCCC
CTCCCCTGCAGCCGCGGGCCCTCAACCCAGCCTCCAGATGGTCCAAGATCCAGATTGTGACGAAGCAGAC
AGGCAATGAGTGTGTGACAGCCATTGAGATTGTGCCTGCCACGCCGGCTGGCATGCGCCCTGCGGCCAAC
GTGGCCCGCAAGTTCGCCAGCATCGCTCGCAACCAGGTGCGCAAGAAGCGGCAGATGGCGGCCCGGGAGC
GCAAAGTGACACGAACGATCTTTGCCATTCTGCTTGCCTTCATCCTCACCTGGACGCCCTACAACGTCAT
GGTCCTGGTGAACACCTTCTGCCAGAGCTGCATCCCTGACACGGTGTGGTCCATTGGCTACTGGCTCTGC
TACGTCAACAGCACCATCAACCCTGCCTGCTATGCTCTGTGCAACGCCACCTTTAAAAAGACCTTCCGGC
ACCTGCTGCTGTGCCAGTATCGGAACATCGGCACTGCCAGGTAGGGCGCGCCATAACTTCGAATTCGATA
TCAAGCTTATCGATAATCAACCTCTGGATTACAAAATTTGTGAAAGATTGACTGGTATTCTTAACTATGT
TGCTCCTTTTACGCTATGTGGATACGCTGCTTTAATGCCTTTGTATCATGCTATTGCTTCCCGTATGGCT
TTCATTTTCTCCTCCTTGTATAAATCCTGGTTGCTGTCTCTTTATGAGGAGTTGTGGCCCGTTGTCAGGC
AACGTGGCGTGGTGTGCACTGTGTTTGCTGACGCAACCCCCACTGGTTGGGGCATTGCCACCACCTGTCA
GCTCCTTTCCGGGACTTTCGCTTTCCCCCTCCCTATTGCCACGGCGGAACTCATCGCCGCCTGCCTTGCC
CGCTGCTGGACAGGGGCTCGGCTGTTGGGCACTGACAATTCCGTGGTGTTGTCGGGGAAATCATCGTCCT
TTCCTTGGCTGCTCGCCTATGTTGCCACCTGGATTCTGCGCGGGACGTCCTTCTGCTACGTCCCTTCGGC
CCTCAATCCAGCGGACCTTCCTTCCCGCGGCCTGCTGCCGGCTCTGCGGCCTCTTCCGCGTCTTCGCCTT
CGCCCTCAGACGAGTCGGATCTCCCTTTGGGCCGCCTCCCCGCATCGATACCGAGCGCTGCTCGAGAGAT
CTACGGGTGGCATCCCTGTGACCCCTCCCCAGTGCCTCTCCTGGCCCTGGAAGTTGCCACTCCAGTGCCC
ACCAGCCTTGTCCTAATAAAATTAAGTTGCATCATTTTGTCTGACTAGGTGTCCTTCTATAATATTATGG
GGTGGAGGGGGGTGGTATGGAGCAAGGGGCAAGTTGGGAAGACAACCTGTAGGGCCTGCGGGGTCTATTG
GGAACCAAGCTGGAGTGCAGTGGCACAATCTTGGCTCACTGCAATCTCCGCCTCCTGGGTTCAAGCGATT
CTCCTGCCTCAGCCTCCCGAGTTGTTGGGATTCCAGGCATGCATGACCAGGCTCAGCTAATTTTTGTTTT
TTTGGTAGAGACGGGGTTTCACCATATTGGCCAGGCTGGTCTCCAACTCCTAATCTCAGGTGATCTACCC
ACCTTGGCCTCCCAAATTGCTGGGATTACAGGCGTGAACCACTGCTCCCTTCCCTGTCCTTCTGATTTTG
TAGGTAACCACGTGCGGACCGAGCGGCCGCAGGAACCCCTAGTGATGGAGTTGGCCACTCCCTCTCTGCG
CGCTCGCTCGCTCACTGAGGCCGGGCGACCAAAGGTCGCCCGACGCCCGGGCTTTGCCCGGGCGGCCTCA
GTGAGCGAGCGAGCGCGCAGCTGCCTGCAGGGGCGCCTGATGCGGTATTTTCTCCTTACGCATCTGTGCG
GTATTTCACACCGCATA
[95 nt withheld, positions 3518-3612]
T
[46 nt withheld, positions 3614-3659]
C
[141 nt withheld, positions 3661-3801]
CCTTTGACGTTGGAGTCCACGTTCTTT
[37 nt withheld, positions 3829-3865]
ACTCTATCTCGGGCTATTCTTTTGATTTATAAGGGATTTTGCCGATTTCGGTCTATTGGTTAAAAAATGA
GCTGATTTAACAAAAATTTAACGCGAATTTTAACAAAATATTAACGTTTACAATTTTATGGTGCACTCTC
AGTACAATCTGCTCTGATGCCGCATAGTTAAGCCAGCCCCGACACCCGCCAACACCCGCTGACGCGCCCT
GACGGGCTTGTCTGCTCCCGGCATCCGCTTACAGACAAGCTGTGACCGTCTCCGGGAGCTGCATGTGTCA
GAGGTTTTCACCGTCATCACCGAAACGCGCGAGACGAAAGGGCCTCGTGATACGCCTATTTTTATAGGTT
AATGTCATGATAATAATGGTTTCTTAGACGTCAGGTGGCACTTTTCGGGGAAATGTGCGCGGAACCCCTA
TTTGTTTATTTTTCTAAATACATTCAAATATGTATCCGCTCATGAGACAATAACCCTGATAAATGCTTCA
ATAATATTGAAAAAGGAAGAGTATGAGTATTCAACATTTCCGTGTCGCCCTTATTCCCTTTTTTGCGGCA
TTTTGCCTTCCTGTTTTTGCTCACCCAGAAACGCTGGTGAAAGTAAAAGATGCTGAAGATCAGTTGGGTG
CACGAGTGGGTTACATCGAACTGGATCTCAACAGCGGTAAGATCCTTGAGAGTTTTCGCCCCGAAGAACG
TTTTCCAATGATGAGCACTTTTAAAGTTCTGCTATGTGGCGCGGTATTATCCCGTATTGACGCCGGGCAA
GAGCAACTCGGTCGCCGCATACACTATTCTCAGAATGACTTGGTTGAGTACTCACCAGTCACAGAAAAGC
ATCTTACGGATGGCATGACAGTAAGAGAATTATGCAGTGCTGCCATAACCATGAGTGATAACACTGCGGC
CAACTTACTTCTGACAACGATCGGAGGACCGAAGGAGCTAACCGCTTTTTTGCACAACATGGGGGATCAT
GTAACTCGCCTTGATCGTTGGGAACCGGAGCTGAATGAAGCCATACCAAACGACGAGCGTGACACCACGA
TGCCTGTAGCAATGGCAACAACGTTGCGCAAACTATTAACTGGCGAACTACTTACTCTAGCTTCCCGGCA
ACAATTAATAGACTGGATGGAGGCGGATAAAGTTGCAGGACCACTTCTGCGCTCGGCCCTTCCGGCTGGC
TGGTTTATTGCTGATAAATCTGGAGCCGGTGAGCGTGGGTCTCGCGGTATCATTGCAGCACTGGGGCCAG
ATGGTAAGCCCTCCCGTATCGTAGTTATCTACACGACGGGGAGTCAGGCAACTATGGATGAACGAAATAG
ACAGATCGCTGAGATAGGTGCCTCACTGATTAAGCATTGGTAACTGTCAGACCAAGTTTACTCATATATA
CTTTAGATTGATTTAAAACTTCATTTTTAATTTAAAAGGATCTAGGTGAAGATCCTTTTTGATAATCTCA
TGACCAAAATCCCTTAACGTGAGTTTTCGTTCCACTGAGCGTCAGACCCCGTAGAAAAGATCAAAGGATC
TTCTTGAGATCCTTTTTTTCTGCGCGTAATCTGCTGCTTGCAAACAAAAAAACCACCGCTACCAGCGGTG
GTTTGTTTGCCGGATCAAGAGCTACCAACTCTTTTTCCGAAGGTAACTGGCTTCAGCAGAGCGCAGATAC
CAAATACTGTTCTTCTAGTGTAGCCGTAGTTAGGCCACCACTTCAAGAACTCTGTAGCACCGCCTACATA
CCTCGCTCTGCTAATCCTGTTACCAGTGGCTGCTGCCAGTGGCGATAAGTCGTGTCTTACCGGGTTGGAC
TCAAGACGATAGTTACCGGATAAGGCGCAGCGGTCGGGCTGAACGGGGGGTTCGTGCACACAGCCCAGCT
TGGAGCGAACGACCTACACCGAACTGAGATACCTACAGCGTGAGCTATGAGAAAGCGCCACGCTTCCCGA
AGGGAGAAAGGCGGACAGGTATCCGGTAAGCGGCAGGGTCGGAACAGGAGAGCGCACGAGGGAGCTTCCA
GGGGGAAACGCCTGGTATCTTTATAGTCCTGTCGGGTTTCGCCACCTCTGACTTGAGCGTCGATTTTTGT
GATGCTCGTCAGGGGGGCGGAGCCTATGGAAAAACGCCAGCAACGCGGCCTTTTTACGGTTCCTGGCCTT
TTGCTGGCCTTTTGCTCACATGT
Features (pLannotate 1.2.2; 16 found; start..end, strand, type, name):
     12..39      +  repeat_region  AAV2 ITR (fragment): inverted terminal repeat of adeno-associated virus serotype 2 inverted
     68..95      +  repeat_region  AAV2 ITR (fragment): inverted terminal repeat of adeno-associated virus serotype 2 inverted
    175..622     +  promoter       hSyn promoter: human synapsin I promoter; confers neuron-specific expression (Kügler et al., 2003)
    678..704     +  CDS            3xHA (fragment): three tandem HA epitope tags
    705..2141    +  CDS            CHRM4: ACM4_HUMAN - Experimental evidence at protein level: Swiss-Prot protein existence level 1. The muscarinic acetylcholine receptor mediates various cellular responses, including inhibition of adenylate cyclase, breakdown of phosphoinositides and modulation of potassium channels through the action of G proteins. Primary transducing effect is inhibition of adenylate cyclase. From Homo sapiens (Human).
   2161..2185    +  misc_feature   MCS (fragment): pBluescript multiple cloning site
   2185..2773    +  misc_feature   WPRE: woodchuck hepatitis virus posttranscriptional regulatory element
   2805..3281    +  polyA_signal   hGH poly(A) signal: human growth hormone polyadenylation signal
   3321..3461    +  repeat_region  AAV2 ITR: inverted terminal repeat of adeno-associated virus serotype 2 inverted
   3466..3517    -  misc_feature   bom (fragment): basis of mobility region from pBR322
   3536..3991    +  rep_origin     f1 ori (sequence partly withheld): f1 bacteriophage origin of replication; arrow indicates direction of (+) strand synthesis
   3992..4041    -  misc_feature   bom (fragment): basis of mobility region from pBR322
   4143..4178    -  CDS            rop (fragment): Rop protein, which maintains plasmids at low copy number; rop
   4273..4377    +  promoter       AmpR promoter: bla
   4378..5238    +  CDS            AmpR: β-lactamase; bla; confers resistance to ampicillin, carbenicillin, and related antibiotics
   5409..5997    +  rep_origin     ori: high-copy-number ColE1/pMB1/pBR322/pUC origin of replication
