[The description below was written by a language model from this plasmid's Addgene catalogue record, the feature table of its GenBank file and pLannotate feature annotations shown in this document.]
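Description:
pOTTC1484 - pAAV SYN1 HA-hM4D(Gi) is an adeno-associated virus transfer plasmid for neuronal expression of an inhibitory DREADD. It was built by ligation-independent cloning into a pAAV SYN1 backbone that previously carried an iRFP-FLAG cassette. In bacteria it is maintained through a ColE1-type origin and selected with ampicillin via the bla promoter and AmpR gene; an f1/M13 phage origin is also present. The catalogue lists it as low copy and propagated in a recombination-deficient strain, which is common practice for preserving the repeat-rich ITRs. The recorded sizes disagree somewhat. The catalogue gives about 5.6 kb, whereas the depositor's GenBank file and the repository's sequencing result are both close to 6.06 kb. In the sequencing-derived annotation the 5′ ITR is detected only as short fragments, while the depositor's map shows a full-length ITR at each end.

Between the two AAV2 ITRs, which direct replication and packaging of the cassette into virions, the human synapsin I (SYN1) promoter restricts expression to neurons. It drives a roughly 1.47 kb open reading frame encoding hM4D(Gi), the engineered form of the human M4 muscarinic acetylcholine receptor (CHRM4), which couples to Gi signalling. A single N-terminal HA epitope allows immunodetection, and the depositor notes one silent proline codon change near the start of the coding sequence. A WPRE follows the coding sequence to enhance transcript stability and expression, and the human growth hormone polyadenylation signal terminates the transcript. There is no fluorescent reporter, so the receptor is tracked through the HA tag. The construct is intended for producing AAV for chemogenetic silencing of neurons, and the associated publication used it to examine the ultrastructural localization of DREADDs in monkey brain.
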