Addgene plasmid #121538: pOTTC1484 - pAAV SYN1 HA-hM4D(Gi)
Purpose: An adeno-associated viral vector expressing HA-tagged inhibitory DREADD (hM4D(Gi)) from a synapsin promoter
Depositing lab: Christopher Richie. Depositing organization: National Institute on Drug Abuse (NIDA). Publication: Ultrastructural localization of DREADDs in monkeys. Galvan A, Raper J, Hu X, Pare JF, Bonaventura J, Richie CT, Michaelides M, Mueller SAL, Roseboom PH, Oler JA, Kalin NH, Hall RA, Smith Y. Eur J Neurosci. 2019 May 7. doi: 10.1111/ejn.14429. PubMed 31063250.
Backbone
  Vector backbone: pOTTC1479 - pAAV SYN1 iRFP-FLAG
  Backbone manufacturer: NIDA_GEVVC
  Backbone size w/o insert (bp): 4500
  Total vector size (bp): 5571
  Vector type: Mammalian Expression, AAV
Growth in bacteria
  Bacterial resistance: Ampicillin, 100 μg/mL
  Growth temperature: 30°C
  Growth strain: NEB Stable
  Copy number: Low Copy
Gene/Insert
  Gene/Insert name: HA-tagged hM4D(Gi)
  Species: H. sapiens (human)
  Insert size (bp): 1470
  GenBank ID: 1132 CHRM4
  Entrez Gene: CHRM4 (a.k.a. HM4, M4R)
  Promoter: SYN1
  Tag / fusion protein: HA (N terminal on insert)
  Cloning method: Ligation Independent Cloning
  Sequencing primers: 5′ hSYN1 F417 ACTCAGCGCTGCCTCAGTCT; 3′ WPRE R1 ATGAAAGCCATACGGGAAGC
Resource information
  A portion of this plasmid was derived from a plasmid made by: Insert was amplified from pOTTC1329, Addgene 89150
Terms and licenses: Academic/Nonprofit Terms; Industry Terms: Not Available to Industry
How to cite: pOTTC1484 - pAAV SYN1 HA-hM4D(Gi) was a gift from Christopher Richie (Addgene plasmid # 121538 ; http://n2t.net/addgene:121538 ; RRID:Addgene_121538) For viral preps, please replace (Addgene plasmid # 121538) in the above sentence with: (Addgene viral prep # 121538-AAV2) or (Addgene viral prep # 121538-AAV5)
